>Addgene plasmid #15358 | FLAG-TIP49b | addgene full sequence | sequence record 456515 | Addgene NGS Result
GACGGATCGGGAGATCTCCCGATCCCCTATGGTGCACTCTCAGTACAATCTGCTCTGATGCCGCATAGTT
AAGCCAGTATCTGCTCCCTGCTTGTGTGTTGGAGGTCGCTGAGTAGTGCGCGAGCAAAATTTAAGCTACA
ACAAGGCAAGGCTTGACCGACAATTGCATGAAGAATCTGCTTAGGGTTAGGCGTTTTGCGCTGCTTCGCG
ATGTACGGGCCAGATATACGCGTTGACATTGATTATTGACTAGTTATTAATAGTAATCAATTACGGGGTC
ATTAGTTCATAGCCCATATATGGAGTTCCGCGTTACATAACTTACGGTAAATGGCCCGCCTGGCTGACCG
CCCAACGACCCCCGCCCATTGACGTCAATAATGACGTATGTTCCCATAGTAACGCCAATAGGGACTTTCC
ATTGACGTCAATGGGTGGAGTATTTACGGTAAACTGCCCACTTGGCAGTACATCAAGTGTATCATATGCC
AAGTACGCCCCCTATTGACGTCAATGACGGTAAATGGCCCGCCTGGCATTATGCCCAGTACATGACCTTA
TGGGACTTTCCTACTTGGCAGTACATCTACGTATTAGTCATCGCTATTACCATGGTGATGCGGTTTTGGC
AGTACATCAATGGGCGTGGATAGCGGTTTGACTCACGGGGATTTCCAAGTCTCCACCCCATTGACGTCAA
TGGGAGTTTGTTTTGGCACCAAAATCAACGGGACTTTCCAAAATGTCGTAACAACTCCGCCCCATTGACG
CAAATGGGCGGTAGGCGTGTACGGTGGGAGGTCTATATAAGCAGAGCTCTCTGGCTAACTAGAGAACCCA
CTGCTTACTGGCTTATCGAAATTAATACGACTCACTATAGGGAGACCCAAGCTGGCTAGCATGCCAGACT
ACAAGGACGATGATGACAAGCTCGAGATGGCAACCGTTACAGCCACAACCAAAGTCCCGGAGATCCGTGA
TGTAACAAGGATTGAGCGAATCGGTGCCCACTCCCACATCCGGGGACTGGGGCTGGACGATGCCTTGGAG
CCTCGGCAGGCTTCGCAAGGCATGGTGGGTCAGCTGGCGGCACGGCGGGCGGCTGGCGTGGTGCTGGAGA
TGATCCGGGAAGGGAAGATTGCCGGTCGGGCAGTCCTTATTGCTGGCCAGCCGGGCACGGGGAAGACGGC
CATCGCCATGGGCATGGCGCAGGCCCTGGGCCCTGACACGCCATTCACAGCCATCGCCGGCAGTGAAATC
TTCTCCCTGGAGATGAGCAAGACCGAGGCGCTGACGCAGGCCTTCCGGCGGTCCATCGGCGTTCGCATCA
AGGAGGAGACGGAGATCATCGAAGGGGAGGTGGTGGAGATCCAGATTGATCGACCAGCAACAGGGACGGG
CTCCAAGGTGGGCAAACTGACCCTCAAGACCACAGAGATGGAGACCATCTACGACCTGGGCACCAAGATG
ATTGAGTCCCTGACCAAGGACAAGGTCCAGGCCGGGGACGTGATCACCATCGACAAGGCGACGGGCAAGA
TCTCCAAGCTGGGCCGCTCCTTCACACGCGCCCGCGACTACGACGCTATGGGCTCCCAGACCAAGTTCGT
GCAGTGCCCAGATGGGGAGCTCCAGAAACGCAAGGAGGTGGTGCACACCGTGTCCCTGCACGAGATCGAC
GTCATCAACTCTCGCACCCAGGGCTTCCTGGCGCTCTTCTCAGGTGACACAGGGGAGATCAAGTCAGAAG
TCCGTGAGCAGATCAATGCCAAGGTGGCTGAGTGGCGCGAGGAGGGCAAGGCGGAGATCATCCCTGGAGT
GCTGTTCATCGACGAGGTCCACATGCTGGACATCGAGAGCTTCTCCTTCCTCAACCGGGCCCTGGAGAGT
GACATGGCGCCTGTCCTGATCATGGCCACCAACCGTGGCATCACGCGAATCCGGGGCACCAGCTACCAGA
GCCCTCACGGCATCCCCATAGACCTGCTGGACCGGCTGCTTATCGTCTCCACCACCCCCTACAGCGAGAA
AGACACGAAGCAGATCCTCCGCATCCGGTGCGAGGAAGAAGATGTGGAGATGAGTGAGGACGCCTACACG
GTGCTGACCCGCATCGGGCTGGAGACGTCACTGCGCTACGCCATCCAGCTCATCACAGCTGCCAGCTTGG
TGTGCCGGAAACGCAAGGGTACAGAAGTGCAGGTGGATGACATCAAGCGGGTCTACTCACTCTTCCTGGA
CGAGTCCCGCTCCACGCAGTACATGAAGGAGTACCAGGACGCCTTCCTCTTCAACGAACTCAAAGGCGAG
ACCATGGACACCTCCTGAGGATCCACTAGTCCAGTGTGGTGGAATTCTGCAGATATCCAGCACAGTGGCG
GCCGCTCGAGTCTAGAGGGCCCGTTTAAACCCGCTGATCAGCCTCGACTGTGCCTTCTAGTTGCCAGCCA
TCTGTTGTTTGCCCCTCCCCCGTGCCTTCCTTGACCCTGGAAGGTGCCACTCCCACTGTCCTTTCCTAAT
AAAATGAGGAAATTGCATCGCATTGTCTGAGTAGGTGTCATTCTATTCTGGGGGGTGGGGTGGGGCAGGA
CAGCAAGGGGGAGGATTGGGAAGACAATAGCAGGCATGCTGGGGATGCGGTGGGCTCTATGGCTTCTGAG
GCGGAAAGAACCAGCTGGGGCTCTAGGGGGTATCCCC
[124 nt withheld, positions 2698-2821]
C
[91 nt withheld, positions 2823-2913]
AGGGTGATGGTTCACGTACCTAGAAGTTCCTATTCCGAAGTTCCTATTCTCTAGAAAGTATAGGAACTTC
CTTGGCCAAAAAGCCTGAACTCACCGCGACGTCTGTCGAGAAGTTTCTGATCGAAAAGTTCGACAGCGTC
TCCGACCTGATGCAGCTCTCGGAGGGCGAAGAATCTCGTGCTTTCAGCTTCGATGTAGGAGGGCGTGGAT
ATGTCCTGCGGGTAAATAGCTGCGCCGATGGTTTCTACAAAGATCGTTATGTTTATCGGCACTTTGCATC
GGCCGCGCTCCCGATTCCGGAAGTGCTTGACATTGGGGAATTCAGCGAGAGCCTGACCTATTGCATCTCC
CGCCGTGCACAGGGTGTCACGTTGCAAGACCTGCCTGAAACCGAACTGCCCGCTGTTCTGCAGCCGGTCG
CGGAGGCCATGGATGCGATCGCTGCGGCCGATCTTAGCCAGACGAGCGGGTTCGGCCCATTCGGACCGCA
AGGAATCGGTCAATACACTACATGGCGTGATTTCATATGCGCGATTGCTGATCCCCATGTGTATCACTGG
CAAACTGTGATGGACGACACCGTCAGTGCGTCCGTCGCGCAGGCTCTCGATGAGCTGATGCTTTGGGCCG
AGGACTGCCCCGAAGTCCGGCACCTCGTGCACGCGGATTTCGGCTCCAACAATGTCCTGACGGACAATGG
CCGCATAACAGCGGTCATTGACTGGAGCGAGGCGATGTTCGGGGATTCCCAATACGAGGTCGCCAACATC
TTCTTCTGGAGGCCGTGGTTGGCTTGTATGGAGCAGCAGACGCGCTACTTCGAGCGGAGGCATCCGGAGC
TTGCAGGATCGCCGCGGCTCCGGGCGTATATGCTCCGCATTGGTCTTGACCAACTCTATCAGAGCTTGGT
TGACGGCAATTTCGATGATGCAGCTTGGGCGCAGGGTCGATGCGACGCAATCGTCCGATCCGGAGCCGGG
ACTGTCGGGCGTACACAAATCGCCCGCAGAAGCGCGGCCGTCTGGACCGATGGCTGTGTAGAAGTACTCG
CCGATAGTGGAAACCGACGCCCCAGCACTCGTCCGAGGGCAAAGGAATAGCACGTACTACGAGATTTCGA
TTCCACCGCCGCCTTCTATGAAAGGTTGGGCTTCGGAATCGTTTTCCGGGACGCCGGCTGGATGATCCTC
CAGCGCGGGGATCTCATGCTGGAGTTCTTCGCCCACCCCAACTTGTTTATTGCAGCTTATAATGGTTACA
AATAAAGCAATAGCATCACAAATTTCACAAATAAAGCATTTTTTTCACTGCATTCTAGTTGTGGTTTGTC
CAAACTCATCAATGTATCTTATCATGTCTGTATACCGTCGACCTCTAGCTAGAGCTTGGCGTAATCATGG
TCATAGCTGTTTCCTGTGTGAAATTGTTATCCGCTCACAATTCCACACAACATACGAGCCGGAAGCATAA
AGTGTAAAGCCTGGGGTGCCTAATGAGTGAGCTAACTCACATTAATTGCGTTGCGCTCACTGCCCGCTTT
CCAGTCGGGAAACCTGTCGTGCCAGCTGCATTAATGAATCGGCCAACGCGCGGGGAGAGGCGGTTTGCGT
ATTGGGCGCTCTTCCGCTTCCTCGCTCACTGACTCGCTGCGCTCGGTCGTTCGGCTGCGGCGAGCGGTAT
CAGCTCACTCAAAGGCGGTAATACGGTTATCCACAGAATCAGGGGATAACGCAGGAAAGAACATGTGAGC
AAAAGGCCAGCAAAAGGCCAGGAACCGTAAAAAGGCCGCGTTGCTGGCGTTTTTCCATAGGCTCCGCCCC
CCTGACGAGCATCACAAAAATCGACGCTCAAGTCAGAGGTGGCGAAACCCGACAGGACTATAAAGATACC
AGGCGTTTCCCCCTGGAAGCTCCCTCGTGCGCTCTCCTGTTCCGACCCTGCCGCTTACCGGATACCTGTC
CGCCTTTCTCCCTTCGGGAAGCGTGGCGCTTTCTCATAGCTCACGCTGTAGGTATCTCAGTTCGGTGTAG
GTCGTTCGCTCCAAGCTGGGCTGTGTGCACGAACCCCCCGTTCAGCCCGACCGCTGCGCCTTATCCGGTA
ACTATCGTCTTGAGTCCAACCCGGTAAGACACGACTTATCGCCACTGGCAGCAGCCACTGGTAACAGGAT
TAGCAGAGCGAGGTATGTAGGCGGTGCTACAGAGTTCTTGAAGTGGTGGCCTAACTACGGCTACACTAGA
AGAACAGTATTTGGTATCTGCGCTCTGCTGAAGCCAGTTACCTTCGGAAAAAGAGTTGGTAGCTCTTGAT
CCGGCAAACAAACCACCGCTGGTAGCGGTGGTTTTTTTGTTTGCAAGCAGCAGATTACGCGCAGAAAAAA
AGGATCTCAAGAAGATCCTTTGATCTTTTCTACGGGGTCTGACGCTCAGTGGAACGAAAACTCACGTTAA
GGGATTTTGGTCATGAGATTATCAAAAAGGATCTTCACCTAGATCCTTTTAAATTAAAAATGAAGTTTTA
AATCAATCTAAAGTATATATGAGTAAACTTGGTCTGACAGTTACCAATGCTTAATCAGTGAGGCACCTAT
CTCAGCGATCTGTCTATTTCGTTCATCCATAGTTGCCTGACTCCCCGTCGTGTAGATAACTACGATACGG
GAGGGCTTACCATCTGGCCCCAGTGCTGCAATGATACCGCGAGACCCACGCTCACCGGCTCCAGATTTAT
CAGCAATAAACCAGCCAGCCGGAAGGGCCGAGCGCAGAAGTGGTCCTGCAACTTTATCCGCCTCCATCCA
GTCTATTAATTGTTGCCGGGAAGCTAGAGTAAGTAGTTCGCCAGTTAATAGTTTGCGCAACGTTGTTGCC
ATTGCTACAGGCATCGTGGTGTCACGCTCGTCGTTTGGTATGGCTTCATTCAGCTCCGGTTCCCAACGAT
CAAGGCGAGTTACATGATCCCCCATGTTGTGCAAAAAAGCGGTTAGCTCCTTCGGTCCTCCGATCGTTGT
CAGAAGTAAGTTGGCCGCAGTGTTATCACTCATGGTTATGGCAGCACTGCATAATTCTCTTACTGTCATG
CCATCCGTAAGATGCTTTTCTGTGACTGGTGAGTACTCAACCAAGTCATTCTGAGAATAGTGTATGCGGC
GACCGAGTTGCTCTTGCCCGGCGTCAATACGGGATAATACCGCGCCACATAGCAGAACTTTAAAAGTGCT
CATCATTGGAAAACGTTCTTCGGGGCGAAAACTCTCAAGGATCTTACCGCTGTTGAGATCCAGTTCGATG
TAACCCACTCGTGCACCCAACTGATCTTCAGCATCTTTTACTTTCACCAGCGTTTCTGGGTGAGCAAAAA
CAGGAAGGCAAAATGCCGCAAAAAAGGGAATAAGGGCGACACGGAAATGTTGAATACTCATACTCTTCCT
TTTTCAATATTATTGAAGCATTTATCAGGGTTATTGTCTCATGAGCGGATACATATTTGAATGTATTTAG
AAAAATAAACAAATAGGGGTTCCGCGCACATTTCCCCGAAAAGTGCCACCTGACGTC
Features (pLannotate 1.2.2; 21 found; start..end, strand, type, name):
     28..80      -  misc_feature   bom (fragment): basis of mobility region from pBR322
    235..614     +  enhancer       CMV enhancer: human cytomegalovirus immediate early enhancer
    615..818     +  promoter       CMV promoter: human cytomegalovirus (CMV) immediate early promoter
    814..847     +  LTR            5' LTR (truncated) (fragment): truncated 5' long terminal repeat (LTR) from HIV-1
    863..881     +  promoter       T7 promoter: promoter for bacteriophage T7 RNA polymerase
    907..930     +  CDS            3xFLAG (fragment): three tandem FLAG® epitope tags
    937..2325    +  CDS            RUVBL2: RUVB2_HUMAN - Also known as INO80J, TIP48, TIP49B. Experimental evidence at protein level: Swiss-Prot protein existence level 1. Possesses single-stranded DNA-stimulated ATPase and ATP- dependent DNA helicase (5' to 3') activity; hexamerization is thought to be critical for ATP hydrolysis and adjacent subunits in the ring- like structure contribute to the ATPase activity (PubMed:10428817, PubMed:17157868). Component of the NuA4 histone acetyltransferase complex which is involved in transcriptional activation of select genes principally by acetylation of nucleosomal histones H4 and H2A (PubMed:
   2428..2652    +  polyA_signal   bGH poly(A) signal: bovine growth hormone polyadenylation signal
   2656..2677    +  promoter       SV40 promoter (fragment): SV40 enhancer and early promoter
   2698..2931    +  rep_origin     f1 ori (fragment) (sequence partly withheld): f1 bacteriophage origin of replication; arrow indicates direction of (+) strand synthesis
   2936..2983    +  protein_bind   FRT: FLP-mediated recombination occurs in the 8-bp core sequence TCTAGAAA (Turan and Bode, 2011). FLP recombinase from the Saccharomyces cerevisiae 2μ plasmid
   2991..4013    +  CDS            HygR: aminoglycoside phosphotransferase from E. coli; aph(4)-Ia; confers resistance to hygromycin
   4023..4148    +  CDS            ble (fragment): BLE_KLEPN - Experimental evidence at protein level: Swiss-Prot protein existence level 1. Binding protein with a strong affinity to the bleomycin family of antibiotics. Binds to CL990; an antimitotic-antibiotic compound. From Klebsiella pneumoniae.
   4143..4264    +  polyA_signal   SV40 poly(A) signal: SV40 polyadenylation signal
   4337..4353    -  protein_bind   lac operator: The lac repressor binds to the lac operator to inhibit transcription in E. coli. This inhibition can be relieved by adding lactose or isopropyl-β-D-thiogalactopyranoside (IPTG). lac repressor encoded by lacI
   4361..4391    -  promoter       lac promoter: promoter for the E. coli lac operon
   4406..4427    -  protein_bind   CAP binding site: CAP binding activates transcription in the presence of cAMP. E. coli catabolite activator protein
   4440..4532    -  CDS            lacI (fragment): lac repressor; lacI; The lac repressor binds to the lac operator to inhibit transcription in E. coli. This inhibition can be relieved by adding lactose or isopropyl-β-D-thiogalactopyranoside (IPTG).
   4715..5303    -  rep_origin     ori: high-copy-number ColE1/pMB1/pBR322/pUC origin of replication
   5474..6334    -  CDS            AmpR: β-lactamase; bla; confers resistance to ampicillin, carbenicillin, and related antibiotics
   6335..6439    -  promoter       AmpR promoter: bla
