[The description below was written by a language model from this plasmid's Addgene catalogue record and pLannotate feature annotations shown in this document.]
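Description:
FLAG-TIP49b is a mammalian expression plasmid built on the pcDNA5/FRT backbone that encodes human RuvB-like 2 (RUVBL2, also known as TIP49b, TIP48 or Reptin) with an N-terminal FLAG epitope supplied by the vector. It is propagated in E. coli as a high-copy plasmid through a ColE1/pUC-type origin and is selected with ampicillin via the β-lactamase gene and its native promoter. The sequenced record is about 6.5 kb, consistent with a roughly 1.4 kb insert cloned between XhoI and BamHI sites in a roughly 5.1 kb backbone.

Expression of the fusion is driven by the human cytomegalovirus immediate early enhancer and promoter and terminated by the bovine growth hormone polyadenylation signal. A T7 promoter between the CMV promoter and the coding region serves as a sequencing primer site and could support in vitro transcription. The annotation shows a short FLAG-matching segment (scored as a fragment of 3xFLAG, in line with the FLAG tag listed in the catalogue) immediately upstream of the full RUVBL2 open reading frame. Downstream lies an FRT site placed directly before a hygromycin resistance gene with an SV40 polyadenylation signal. No full promoter is annotated ahead of this gene, as expected for this backbone design, in which FLP-mediated recombination into a genomic FRT site in a suitable host cell line supplies the promoter and start codon, so hygromycin resistance marks correct single-copy integration.

RUVBL2 is an AAA+ ATPase/helicase found in chromatin-modifying assemblies such as NuA4 and INO80. The associated publication concerns a mammalian INO80-like remodeling complex, so the construct is suited to making cell lines expressing tagged protein for anti-FLAG detection or purification of associated complexes.
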