Addgene plasmid #15358: FLAG-TIP49b
Depositing lab: Joan Conaway & Ronald Conaway. Depositing organization: Stowers Institute for Medical Research. Publication: A mammalian chromatin remodeling complex with similarities to the yeast INO80 complex. Jin J, Cai Y, Yao T, Gottschalk AJ, Florens L, Swanson SK, Gutierrez JL, Coleman MK, Workman JL, Mushegian A, Washburn MP, Conaway RC, Conaway JW. J Biol Chem. 2005 Dec 16. 280(50):41207-12. 10.1074/jbc.M509128200 PubMed 16230350.
Backbone
  Vector backbone: pcDNA5 FRT
  Backbone size w/o insert (bp): 5070
  Vector type: Mammalian Expression
Growth in bacteria
  Bacterial resistance: Ampicillin, 100 μg/mL
  Growth temperature: 37°C
  Growth strain: DH5alpha
  Copy number: High Copy
Gene/Insert
  Gene/Insert name: RuvB-like 2 (alt name: TIP49b)
  Species: H. sapiens (human)
  Insert size (bp): 1391
  Entrez Gene: RUVBL2 (a.k.a. CGI-46, ECP-51, ECP51, INO80J, REPTIN, RVB2, TAP54-beta, TIH2, TIP48, TIP49B)
  Tag / fusion protein: FLAG (N terminal on backbone)
  Cloning method: Restriction Enzyme; 5′ cloning site XhoI (not destroyed); 3′ cloning site BamHI (not destroyed)
  Sequencing primers: 5′ T7
Terms and licenses: Academic/Nonprofit Terms; Industry Terms: Not Available to Industry
How to cite: FLAG-TIP49b was a gift from Joan Conaway & Ronald Conaway (Addgene plasmid # 15358 ; http://n2t.net/addgene:15358 ; RRID:Addgene_15358)
