>Addgene plasmid #15358 | FLAG-TIP49b | addgene partial sequence | sequence record 21789 | CMV-F 5'-CGCAAATGGGCGGTAGGCGTG-3'
GCAGAGCTCTCTGGCTACTAGAGAACCACTGCTTACTGGCTTATCGAAATTAATACGACTCACTATAGGG
AGACCCAAGCTGGCTAGCATGCCAGACTACAAGGACGATGATGACAAGCTCGAGATGGCAACCGTTACAG
CCACAACCAAAGTCCCGGAGATCCGTGATGTAACAAGGATTGAGCGAATCGGTGCCCACTCCCACATCCG
GGGACTGGGGCTGGACGATGCCTTGGAGCCTCGGCAGGCTTCGCAAGGCATGGTGGGTCAGCTGGCGGCA
CGGCGGGCGGCTGGCGTGGTGCTGGAGATGATCCGGGAAGGGAAGATTGCCGGTCGGGCAGTCCTTATTG
CTGGCCAGCCGGGCACGGGGAAGACGGCCATCGCCATGGGCATGGCGCAGGCCCTGGGCCCTGACACGCC
ATTCACAGCCATCGCCGGCAGTGAAATCTTCTCCCTGGAGATGAGCAAGACCGAGGCGCTGACGCAGGCC
TTCCGGCGGTCCATCGGCGTTCGCATCAAGGAGGAGACGGAGATCATCGAAGGGGAGGTGGTGGAGATCC
AGATTGATCGACCAGCAACAGGGACGGGCTCCAAGGTGGGCAAACTGACCCTCAAGACCACAGAGATGGA
GACCATCTACGACCTGAGCACCAAGATGATTGAGTCCCTGACCAAGGACAAGGTCCAGGCCGGGGACGTG
ATCACCATC
